Addgene plasmid #233829: pAL002
Purpose: MoClo-YTK; type4A; Activation domains; VP48-2XOaf1
Depositing lab: Jeff Hasty. Depositing organization: University of California, San Diego (UCSD). Publication: A Standardized Set of MoClo-Compatible Inducible Promoter Systems for Tunable Gene Expression in Yeast. O'Laughlin R, Tran Q, Lezia A, Ngamkanjanarat W, Emmanuele P, Hao N, Hasty J. ACS Synth Biol. 2024 Jan 19;13(1):85-102. doi: 10.1021/acssynbio.3c00184. Epub 2023 Dec 11. PubMed 38079574.
Backbone
  Vector backbone: pYTK001
  Vector type: Yeast Expression
Growth in bacteria
  Bacterial resistance: Chloramphenicol, 25 μg/mL
  Growth temperature: 37°C
  Growth strain: DH5alpha
  Copy number: High Copy
Gene/Insert
  Gene/Insert name: VP48-2XOaf1
  Species: S. cerevisiae (budding yeast)
  Cloning method: Golden Gate
Terms and licenses: Academic/Nonprofit Terms; Industry Terms: Not Available to Industry
How to cite: pAL002 was a gift from Jeff Hasty (Addgene plasmid # 233829 ; http://n2t.net/addgene:233829 ; RRID:Addgene_233829)
