[The description below was written by a language model from this plasmid's Addgene catalogue record and pLannotate feature annotations shown in this document.]
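Description:
pAL002 is a part plasmid for the MoClo Yeast Toolkit (YTK) Golden Gate assembly system, built in the pYTK001 part-entry backbone. It is a small plasmid (about 2 kb) that serves only as an E. coli storage and donor vector. It carries a high-copy ColE1/pUC-type origin of replication and a chloramphenicol acetyltransferase (cat) gene driven by its native promoter and followed by a lambda t0 terminator, giving chloramphenicol selection. Although catalogued as a yeast expression vector, the annotated features include no yeast origin, yeast selectable marker, promoter or terminator. The part must therefore be assembled with other toolkit parts into a cassette or multigene vector before it can function in yeast.

The insert is a type 4A part named VP48-2XOaf1, classed among the activation domains of this collection. From the name, it appears to combine VP16-derived activation motifs (VP48 usually denotes three tandem copies of the minimal VP16 motif) with two copies of an activation region from Oaf1, a Saccharomyces cerevisiae transcription factor, though the record does not spell out this composition. The automated annotation recognises only a short VP16 activation domain fragment in the insert region and leaves the remainder, including any Oaf1-derived sequence, unannotated. In the YTK scheme, a type 4a position lies immediately downstream of the coding sequence part, so this module is suited to being fused in frame to the C-terminus of an upstream protein. That partner would be, for example, a DNA-binding or ligand-responsive domain, yielding a synthetic transcriptional activator. The associated work describes standardized MoClo-compatible inducible promoter systems for tunable gene expression in yeast, and this part belongs to that set.
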