Features (pLannotate 1.2.2; 5 found; start..end, strand, type, name):
    374..471     +  promoter       cat promoter: promoter of the E. coli cat gene encoding chloramphenicol acetyltransferase
    472..1128    +  CDS            cat: CAT_ECOLX - Experimental evidence at protein level: Swiss-Prot protein existence level 1. This enzyme is an effector of chloramphenicol resistance in bacteria. From Escherichia coli. This protein is used as a marker in many commonly used cloning vectors, such as pACYC184.
   1202..1236    +  terminator     lambda t0 terminator: minimal transcription terminator from phage lambda (Scholtissek and Grosse, 1987)
   1266..1285    +  CDS            VP16 AD (fragment): transcriptional activation domain of herpes simplex virus protein VP16 (Triezenberg et al., 1988; Cousens et al., 1989); UL48
   1668..290     -  rep_origin     ori (across the origin): high-copy-number ColE1/pMB1/pBR322/pUC origin of replication
>Addgene plasmid #233829 | pAL002 | addgene full sequence | sequence record 469351 | Addgene NGS Result
ACTATCGTCTTGAGTCCAACCCGGTAAGACACGACTTATCGCCACTGGCAGCAGCCACTGGTAACAGGAT
TAGCAGAGCGAGGTATGTAGGCGGTGCTACAGAGTTCTTGAAGTGGTGGCCTAACTACGGCTACACTAGA
AGAACAGTATTTGGTATCTGCGCTCTGCTGAAGCCAGTTACCTTCGGAAAAAGAGTTGGTAGCTCTTGAT
CCGGCAAACAAACCACCGCTGGTAGCGGTGGTTTTTTTGTTTGCAAGCAGCAGATTACGCGCAGAAAAAA
AGGATCTCAAGAAGATCCTTTGATCTTTTCTACGGGGTCTGACGCTCAGTGGAACGAAAACTCACGTTAA
GGGATTTTGGTCATGATTGATCGGGCACGTAAGAGGTTCCAACTTTCACCATAATGAAATAAGATCACTA
CCGGGCGTATTTTTTGAGTTATCGAGATTTTCAGGAGCTAAGGAAGCTAAAATGGAGAAAAAAATCACTG
GATATACCACCGTTGATATATCCCAATGGCATCGTAAAGAACATTTTGAGGCATTTCAGTCAGTTGCTCA
ATGTACCTATAACCAGACCGTTCAGCTGGATATTACGGCCTTTTTAAAGACCGTAAAGAAAAATAAGCAC
AAGTTTTATCCGGCCTTTATTCACATTCTTGCCCGCCTGATGAATGCTCATCCGGAATTTCGTATGGCAA
TGAAAGACGGTGAGCTGGTGATATGGGATAGTGTTCACCCTTGTTACACCGTTTTCCATGAGCAAACTGA
AACGTTTTCATCGCTCTGGAGTGAATACCACGACGATTTCCGGCAGTTTCTACACATATATTCGCAAGAT
GTGGCGTGTTACGGTGAAAACCTGGCCTATTTCCCTAAAGGGTTTATTGAGAATATGTTTTTCGTTTCAG
CCAATCCCTGGGTGAGTTTCACCAGTTTTGATTTAAACGTGGCCAATATGGACAACTTCTTCGCCCCCGT
TTTCACCATGGGCAAATATTATACGCAAGGCGACAAGGTGCTGATGCCGCTGGCGATTCAGGTTCATCAT
GCCGTTTGTGATGGCTTCCATGTCGGCAGAATGCTTAATGAATTACAACAGTACTGCGATGAGTGGCAGG
GCGGGGCGTAATTTGATATCGAGCTCGCTTGGACTCCTGTTGATAGATCCAGTAATGACCTCAGAACTCC
ATCTGGATTTGTTCAGAACGCTCGGTTGCCGCCGGGCGTTTTTTATTGGTCTGGTCTCAATCCCCGGCGG
ATGCTCTAGACGATTTCGATCTGGATATGCTACCAGCCGATGCACTTGACGATTTCGACTTAGACATGCT
TCCGGCCGACGCTCTAGATGACTTCGACTTAGATATGCTCGGTTCCGGCGCGAACAATACACCATTTCCG
GGATATTTTGGGGGCCTTGATTTATTCGACTACGACTTCCTTTTCGGCAACGACTTTGCTGGCTCAGGTG
CGAATAATACTCCTTTTCCAGGTTATTTTGGAGGTTTGGATTTATTTGATTATGACTTTTTGTTTGGCAA
TGACTTTGCTTAATGGCTGAGACCGACTACGGTTATCCACAGAATCAGGGGATAACGCAGGAAAGAACAT
GTGAGCAAAAGGCCAGCAAAAGGCCAGGAACCGTAAAAAGGCCGCGTTGCTGGCGTTTTTCCATAGGCTC
CGCCCCCCTGACGAGCATCACAAAAATCGACGCTCAAGTCAGAGGTGGCGAAACCCGACAGGACTATAAA
GATACCAGGCGTTTCCCCCTGGAAGCTCCCTCGTGCGCTCTCCTGTTCCGACCCTGCCGCTTACCGGATA
CCTGTCCGCCTTTCTCCCTTCGGGAAGCGTGGCGCTTTCTCATAGCTCACGCTGTAGGTATCTCAGTTCG
GTGTAGGTCGTTCGCTCCAAGCTGGGCTGTGTGCACGAACCCCCCGTTCAGCCCGACCGCTGCGCCTTAT
CCGGTA
